Addgene plasmid #115421: YIplac128-pOst1-ESCargo
Purpose: Expresses a regulatable secretory cargo for yeast at the LEU2 locus
Depositing lab: Benjamin Glick. Depositing organization: University of Chicago. Publication: Maturation-driven transport and AP-1-dependent recycling of a secretory cargo in the Golgi. Casler JC, Papanikou E, Barrero JJ, Glick BS. J Cell Biol. 2019 May 6;218(5):1582-1601. doi: 10.1083/jcb.201807195. Epub 2019 Mar 11. PubMed 30858194.
Backbone
  Vector backbone: YIplac128
  Total vector size (bp): 5926
  Vector type: Yeast Expression
  Selectable markers: LEU2
Growth in bacteria
  Bacterial resistance: Ampicillin, 100 μg/mL
  Growth temperature: 37°C
  Growth strain: DH5alpha
  Copy number: Unknown
Gene/Insert
  Gene/Insert name: pOst1-APVNTT-DsRed-Express2-FKBP(LV)(C22V) (alt name: AU65)
  Insert size (bp): 1089
  Promoter: TPI1
  Cloning method: Restriction Enzyme; 5′ cloning site EcoRI (unknown if destroyed); 3′ cloning site HindIII (unknown if destroyed)
  Sequencing primers: 5′ CCTTTGGCTCGGCTGCTG; 3′ CATGCGTACACGCGTCTGTAC
Terms and licenses: Academic/Nonprofit Terms; Industry Terms: Not Available to Industry
How to cite: YIplac128-pOst1-ESCargo was a gift from Benjamin Glick (Addgene plasmid # 115421 ; http://n2t.net/addgene:115421 ; RRID:Addgene_115421)
