[The description below was written by a language model from this plasmid's Addgene catalogue record and pLannotate feature annotations shown in this document.]
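Description:
YIplac128-pOst1-ESCargo is a yeast integrating expression plasmid of about 5.9 kb built on the YIplac128 backbone. No yeast replication origin is annotated, which fits its stated purpose of expressing the cargo from the LEU2 locus after chromosomal integration. The LEU2 gene, with its own promoter, serves as the auxotrophic marker for selecting leucine-prototrophic transformants. In E. coli the plasmid is maintained through a high-copy ColE1/pUC-type origin and the AmpR β-lactamase gene. Leftover backbone elements (lac promoter/operator, CAP site, and fragments of lacI, rop and bom) flank the cloning region and have no role in yeast expression.

The payload is a roughly 1.1 kb fusion inserted between EcoRI and HindIII, recorded as pOst1-APVNTT-DsRed-Express2-FKBP(LV)(C22V). It is driven by the TPI1 promoter, according to the catalogue, and terminated by the annotated CYC1 terminator. Neither the promoter nor the short N-terminal pOst1 and APVNTT segments were picked up by the automated annotation, although unannotated sequence upstream of DsRed-Express2 leaves room for them. The name suggests that pOst1 is a targeting sequence derived from Ost1 that directs the protein into the secretory pathway, but the record does not define it or the APVNTT element. DsRed-Express2 is a rapidly maturing red/orange fluorescent protein. The FKBP module is annotated as resembling DmrD, a self-dimerising FKBP12 mutant whose association is reversed by ligand binding.

Together these parts form a "regulatable secretory cargo": presumably the fluorescent fusion self-associates and is retained until ligand releases it, producing a synchronised, trackable wave of cargo. The associated publication concerns transport and recycling of secretory cargo in the Golgi. The two sequence records differ only in start point and by a couple of bases.
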