Features (pLannotate 1.2.2; 14 found; start..end, strand, type, name):
    183..771     -  rep_origin     ori: high-copy-number ColE1/pMB1/pBR322/pUC origin of replication
    942..1802    -  CDS            AmpR: β-lactamase; bla; confers resistance to ampicillin, carbenicillin, and related antibiotics
   1803..1907    -  promoter       AmpR promoter: bla
   1995..2399    +  promoter       LEU2 promoter: S. cerevisiae LEU2
   2400..3494    +  CDS            LEU2: 3-isopropylmalate dehydrogenase, required for leucine biosynthesis; S. cerevisiae LEU2; yeast auxotrophic marker
   3606..3641    +  CDS            rop (fragment): Rop protein, which maintains plasmids at low copy number; rop
   3743..3842    +  misc_feature   bom (fragment): basis of mobility region from pBR322
   4425..5096    +  CDS            DsRed-Express2: DsRed-Express2 is a basic (constitutively fluorescent) orange fluorescent protein published in 2008, derived from Discosoma sp.. It is reported to be a rapidly-maturing protein.
   5109..5429    +  CDS            DmrD: dimeric F36M mutant of FK506-binding protein FKBP12 dimerization can be reversed by ligand binding
   5443..5690    +  terminator     CYC1 terminator: S. cerevisiae CYC1; transcription terminator for CYC1
   5733..5749    -  protein_bind   lac operator: The lac repressor binds to the lac operator to inhibit transcription in E. coli. This inhibition can be relieved by adding lactose or isopropyl-β-D-thiogalactopyranoside (IPTG). lac repressor encoded by lacI
   5757..5787    -  promoter       lac promoter: promoter for the E. coli lac operon
   5802..5823    -  protein_bind   CAP binding site: CAP binding activates transcription in the presence of cAMP. E. coli catabolite activator protein
   5836..5927    -  CDS            lacI (fragment): lac repressor; lacI; The lac repressor binds to the lac operator to inhibit transcription in E. coli. This inhibition can be relieved by adding lactose or isopropyl-β-D-thiogalactopyranoside (IPTG).
>Addgene plasmid #115421 | YIplac128-pOst1-ESCargo | depositor full sequence | sequence record 217503 | YIplac128-pOst1-ESCargo sequence 5927 bps
TCTTCCGCTTCCTCGCTCACTGACTCGCTGCGCTCGGTCGTTCGGCTGCGGCGAGCGGTATCAGCTCACT
CAAAGGCGGTAATACGGTTATCCACAGAATCAGGGGATAACGCAGGAAAGAACATGTGAGCAAAAGGCCA
GCAAAAGGCCAGGAACCGTAAAAAGGCCGCGTTGCTGGCGTTTTTCCATAGGCTCCGCCCCCCTGACGAG
CATCACAAAAATCGACGCTCAAGTCAGAGGTGGCGAAACCCGACAGGACTATAAAGATACCAGGCGTTTC
CCCCTGGAAGCTCCCTCGTGCGCTCTCCTGTTCCGACCCTGCCGCTTACCGGATACCTGTCCGCCTTTCT
CCCTTCGGGAAGCGTGGCGCTTTCTCATAGCTCACGCTGTAGGTATCTCAGTTCGGTGTAGGTCGTTCGC
TCCAAGCTGGGCTGTGTGCACGAACCCCCCGTTCAGCCCGACCGCTGCGCCTTATCCGGTAACTATCGTC
TTGAGTCCAACCCGGTAAGACACGACTTATCGCCACTGGCAGCAGCCACTGGTAACAGGATTAGCAGAGC
GAGGTATGTAGGCGGTGCTACAGAGTTCTTGAAGTGGTGGCCTAACTACGGCTACACTAGAAGGACAGTA
TTTGGTATCTGCGCTCTGCTGAAGCCAGTTACCTTCGGAAAAAGAGTTGGTAGCTCTTGATCCGGCAAAC
AAACCACCGCTGGTAGCGGTGGTTTTTTTGTTTGCAAGCAGCAGATTACGCGCAGAAAAAAAGGATCTCA
AGAAGATCCTTTGATCTTTTCTACGGGGTCTGACGCTCAGTGGAACGAAAACTCACGTTAAGGGATTTTG
GTCATGAGATTATCAAAAAGGATCTTCACCTAGATCCTTTTAAATTAAAAATGAAGTTTTAAATCAATCT
AAAGTATATATGAGTAAACTTGGTCTGACAGTTACCAATGCTTAATCAGTGAGGCACCTATCTCAGCGAT
CTGTCTATTTCGTTCATCCATAGTTGCCTGACTCCCCGTCGTGTAGATAACTACGATACGGGAGGGCTTA
CCATCTGGCCCCAGTGCTGCAATGATACCGCGAGACCCACGCTCACCGGCTCCAGATTTATCAGCAATAA
ACCAGCCAGCCGGAAGGGCCGAGCGCAGAAGTGGTCCTGCAACTTTATCCGCCTCCATCCAGTCTATTAA
TTGTTGCCGGGAAGCTAGAGTAAGTAGTTCGCCAGTTAATAGTTTGCGCAACGTTGTTGCCATTGCTACA
GGCATCGTGGTGTCACGCTCGTCGTTTGGTATGGCTTCATTCAGCTCCGGTTCCCAACGATCAAGGCGAG
TTACATGATCCCCCATGTTGTGCAAAAAAGCGGTTAGCTCCTTCGGTCCTCCGATCGTTGTCAGAAGTAA
GTTGGCCGCAGTGTTATCACTCATGGTTATGGCAGCACTGCATAATTCTCTTACTGTCATGCCATCCGTA
AGATGCTTTTCTGTGACTGGTGAGTACTCAACCAAGTCATTCTGAGAATAGTGTATGCGGCGACCGAGTT
GCTCTTGCCCGGCGTCAATACGGGATAATACCGCGCCACATAGCAGAACTTTAAAAGTGCTCATCATTGG
AAAACGTTCTTCGGGGCGAAAACTCTCAAGGATCTTACCGCTGTTGAGATCCAGTTCGATGTAACCCACT
CGTGCACCCAACTGATCTTCAGCATCTTTTACTTTCACCAGCGTTTCTGGGTGAGCAAAAACAGGAAGGC
AAAATGCCGCAAAAAAGGGAATAAGGGCGACACGGAAATGTTGAATACTCATACTCTTCCTTTTTCAATA
TTATTGAAGCATTTATCAGGGTTATTGTCTCATGAGCGGATACATATTTGAATGTATTTAGAAAAATAAA
CAAATAGGGGTTCCGCGCACATTTCCCCGAAAAGTGCCACCTGACGTCTAAGAAACCATTATTATCATGA
CATTAACCTATAAAAATAGGCGTATCACGAGGCCAACTGTGGGAATACTCAGGTATCGTAAGATGCAAGA
GTTCGAATCTCTTAGCAACCATTATTTTTTTCCTCAACATAACGAGAACACACAGGGGCGCTATCGCACA
GAATCAAATTCGATGACTGGAAATTTTTTGTTAATTTCAGAGGTCGCCTGACGCATATACCTTTTTCAAC
TGAAAAATTGGGAGAAAAAGGAAAGGTGAGAGGCCGGAACCGGCTTTTCATATAGAATAGAGAAGCGTTC
ATGACTAAATGCTTGCATCACAATACTTGAAGTTGACAATATTATTTAAGGACCTATTGTTTTTTCCAAT
AGGTGGTTAGCAATCGTCTTACTTTCTAACTTTTCTTACCTTTTACATTTCAGCAATATATATATATATT
TCAAGGATATACCATTCTAATGTCTGCCCCTAAGAAGATCGTCGTTTTGCCAGGTGACCACGTTGGTCAA
GAAATCACAGCCGAAGCCATTAAGGTTCTTAAAGCTATTTCTGATGTTCGTTCCAATGTCAAGTTCGATT
TCGAAAATCATTTAATTGGTGGTGCTGCTATCGATGCTACAGGTGTCCCACTTCCAGATGAGGCGCTGGA
AGCCTCCAAGAAGGTTGATGCCGTTTTGTTAGGTGCTGTGGGTGGTCCTAAATGGGGTACAGGTAGTGTT
AGACCTGAACAAGGTTTACTAAAAATCCGTAAAGAACTTCAATTGTACGCCAACTTAAGACCATGTAACT
TTGCATCCGACTCTCTTTTAGACTTATCTCCAATCAAGCCACAATTTGCTAAAGGTACTGACTTCGTTGT
TGTCAGAGAATTAGTGGGAGGTATTTACTTTGGTAAGAGAAAGGAAGACGATGGTGATGGTGTCGCTTGG
GATAGTGAACAATACACCGTTCCAGAAGTGCAAAGAATCACAAGAATGGCCGCTTTCATGGCCCTACAAC
ATGAGCCACCATTGCCTATTTGGTCCTTGGATAAAGCTAATGTTTTGGCCTCTTCAAGATTATGGAGAAA
AACTGTGGAGGAAACCATCAAGAACGAATTTCCTACATTGAAGGTTCAACATCAATTGATTGATTCTGCC
GCCATGATCCTAGTTAAGAACCCAACCCACCTAAATGGTATTATAATCACCAGCAACATGTTTGGTGATA
TCATCTCCGATGAAGCCTCCGTTATCCCAGGTTCCTTGGGTTTGTTGCCATCTGCGTCCTTGGCCTCTTT
GCCAGACAAGAACACCGCATTTGGTTTGTACGAACCATGCCACGGTTCTGCTCCAGATTTGCCAAAGAAT
AAGGTTGACCCTATCGCCACTATCTTGTCTGCTGCAATGATGTTGAAATTGTCATTGAACTTGCCTGAAG
AAGGTAAGGCCATTGAAGATGCAGTTAAAAAGGTTTTGGATGCAGGTATCAGAACTGGTGATTTAGGTGG
TTCCAACAGTACCACCGAAGTCGGTGATGCTGTCGCCGAAGAAGTTAAGAAAATCCTTGCTTAAAAAGAT
TCTCTTTTTTTATGATATTTGTACATAAACTTTATAAATGAAATTCATAATAGAAACGACACGAAATTAC
AAAATGGAATATGTTCATAGGGTAGGCCCTTTCGTCTCGCGCGTTTCGGTGATGACGGTGAAAACCTCTG
ACACATGCAGCTCCCGGAGACGGTCACAGCTTGTCTGTAAGCGGATGCCGGGAGCAGACAAGCCCGTCAG
GGCGCGTCAGCGGGTGTTGGCGGGTGTCGGGGCTGGCTTAACTATGCGGCATCAGAGCAGATTGTACTGA
GAGTGCACCATATGCGGTGTGAAATACCGCACAGATGCGTAAGGAGAAAATACCGCATCAGGCGGACCTT
AATACATTCAGACACTTCTGCGGTATCACCCTACTTATTCCCTTCGAGATTATATCTAGGAACCCATCAG
GTTGGTGGAAGATTACCCGTTCTAAGACTTTTCAGCTTCCTCTATTGATGTTACACCTGGACACCCCTTT
TCTGGCATCCAGTTTTTAATCTTCAGTGGCATGTGAGATTCTCCGAAATTAATTAAAGCAATCACACAAT
TCTCTCGGATACCACCTCGGTTGAAACTGACAGGTGGTTTGTTACGCATGCTAATGCAAAGGAGCCTATA
TACCTTTGGCTCGGCTGCTGTAACAGGGAATATAAAGGGCAGCATAATTTAGGAGTTTAGTGAACTTGCA
ACATTTACTATTTTCCCTTCTTACGTAAATATTTTTCTTTTTAATTCTAAATCAATCTTTTTCAATTTTT
TGTTTGTATTCTTTTCTTGCTTAAATCTATAACTACAAAAAACACATACATAAACTAAAAGAATTCAAAA
ATGAGGCAGGTTTGGTTCTCTTGGATTGTGGGATTGTTCCTATGTTTTTTCAACGTGTCTTCTGCTGCGC
CGGTGAACACCACCGATAGCACTGAGAACGTCATCAAGCCCTTCATGCGCTTCAAGGTGCACATGGAGGG
CTCAGTAAATGGTCATGAGTTCGAGATCGAGGGCGAGGGCGAGGGCAAGCCCTACGAGGGCACCCAGACC
GCCAAGCTGCAGGTGACCAAGGGCGGCCCCCTGCCCTTCGCCTGGGACATCCTGTCCCCCCAGTTCCAGT
ACGGCTCCAAGGTGTACGTGAAGCACCCCGCCGACATCCCCGACTACAAGAAGCTGTCCTTCCCCGAGGG
CTTCAAGTGGGAGCGCGTGATGAACTTCGAGGACGGCGGCGTGGTGACCGTGACCCAGGACTCCTCCCTG
CAGGACGGCACCTTCATCTACCACGTGAAGTTCATCGGCGTGAACTTCCCCTCCGACGGCCCCGTAATGC
AGAAGAAGACTCTGGGCTGGGAGCCCTCCACCGAGCGCCTGTACCCCCGCGACGGCGTGCTGAAGGGCGA
GATCCACAAGGCGCTGAAGCTGAAGGGCGGCGGCCACTACCTGGTGGAGTTCAAGTCAATCTACATGGCC
AAGAAGCCCGTGAAGCTGCCCGGCTACTACTACGTGGACTCCAAGCTGGACATCACCTCCCACAACGAGG
ACTACACCGTGGTGGAGCAGTACGAGCGCGCCGAGGCCCGCCACCACCTGTTCCAGGGATCCTCTAGAGG
AGTGCAGGTGGAAACCATCTCCCCAGGAGACGGGCGCACCTTCCCCAAGCGCGGCCAGACCGTTGTGGTG
CACTACACCGGGATGCTTGAAGATGGAAAGAAACTAGATTCCTCCCGGGACAGAAACAAGCCCTTTAAGT
TTATGCTAGGCAAGCAGGAGGTGATCCGAGGCTGGGAAGAAGGGGTTGCCCAGATGAGTGTGGGTCAGAG
AGCCAAACTGACTATATCTCCAGATTATGCCTATGGTGCCACTGGGCACCCAGGCGTTATCCCACCACAT
GCCACTCTCGTCTTCGATGTGGAGCTTCTAAAACTGGAATAAACTAGAGTCATCATGTAATTAGTTATGT
CACGCTTACATTCACGCCCTCCCCCCACATCCGCTCTAACCGAAAAGGAAGGAGTTAGACAACCTGAAGT
CTAGGTCCCTATTTATTTTTTTATAGTTATGTTAGTATTAAGAACGTTATTTATATTTCAAATTTTTCTT
TTTTTTCTGTACAGACGCGTGTACGCATGTAACATTATACTGAAAACCTTGCTTGAGAAGGTTTTGGGAC
GCTCGAAGGCTTTAATTTGCAAGCTTGGCGTAATCATGGTCATAGCTGTTTCCTGTGTGAAATTGTTATC
CGCTCACAATTCCACACAACATACGAGCCGGAAGCATAAAGTGTAAAGCCTGGGGTGCCTAATGAGTGAG
CTAACTCACATTAATTGCGTTGCGCTCACTGCCCGCTTTCCAGTCGGGAAACCTGTCGTGCCAGCTGCAT
TAATGAATCGGCCAACGCGCGGGGAGAGGCGGTTTGCGTATTGGGCG
