Features (pLannotate 1.2.2; 14 found; start..end, strand, type, name):
    126..225     +  misc_feature   bom (fragment): basis of mobility region from pBR322
    808..1479    +  CDS            DsRed-Express2: DsRed-Express2 is a basic (constitutively fluorescent) orange fluorescent protein published in 2008, derived from Discosoma sp.. It is reported to be a rapidly-maturing protein.
   1492..1812    +  CDS            DmrD: dimeric F36M mutant of FK506-binding protein FKBP12 dimerization can be reversed by ligand binding
   1826..2073    +  terminator     CYC1 terminator: S. cerevisiae CYC1; transcription terminator for CYC1
   2116..2132    -  protein_bind   lac operator: The lac repressor binds to the lac operator to inhibit transcription in E. coli. This inhibition can be relieved by adding lactose or isopropyl-β-D-thiogalactopyranoside (IPTG). lac repressor encoded by lacI
   2140..2170    -  promoter       lac promoter: promoter for the E. coli lac operon
   2185..2206    -  protein_bind   CAP binding site: CAP binding activates transcription in the presence of cAMP. E. coli catabolite activator protein
   2219..2311    -  CDS            lacI (fragment): lac repressor; lacI; The lac repressor binds to the lac operator to inhibit transcription in E. coli. This inhibition can be relieved by adding lactose or isopropyl-β-D-thiogalactopyranoside (IPTG).
   2494..3082    -  rep_origin     ori: high-copy-number ColE1/pMB1/pBR322/pUC origin of replication
   3253..4113    -  CDS            AmpR: β-lactamase; bla; confers resistance to ampicillin, carbenicillin, and related antibiotics
   4114..4218    -  promoter       AmpR promoter: bla
   4306..4711    +  promoter       LEU2 promoter: S. cerevisiae LEU2
   4712..5803    +  CDS            LEU2: LEU3_YEAST - Experimental evidence at protein level: Swiss-Prot protein existence level 1. Catalyzes the oxidation of 3-carboxy-2-hydroxy-4- methylpentanoate (3-isopropylmalate) to 3-carboxy-4-methyl-2- oxopentanoate. The product decarboxylates to 4-methyl-2 oxopentanoate. From Saccharomyces cerevisiae (strain ATCC 204508 / S288c) (Baker's yeast).
   5918..24      +  CDS            rop (fragment) (across the origin): Rop protein, which maintains plasmids at low copy number; rop
>Addgene plasmid #115421 | YIplac128-pOst1-ESCargo | addgene full sequence | sequence record 221968 | Addgene NGS Result
GGTGATGACGGTGAAAACCTCTGACACATGCAGCTCCCGGAGACGGTCACAGCTTGTCTGTAAGCGGATG
CCGGGAGCAGACAAGCCCGTCAGGGCGCGTCAGCGGGTGTTGGCGGGTGTCGGGGCTGGCTTAACTATGC
GGCATCAGAGCAGATTGTACTGAGAGTGCACCATATGCGGTGTGAAATACCGCACAGATGCGTAAGGAGA
AAATACCGCATCAGGCGGACCTTAATACATTCAGACACTTCTGCGGTATCACCCTACTTATTCCCTTCGA
GATTATATCTAGGAACCCATCAGGTTGGTGGAAGATTACCCGTTCTAAGACTTTTCAGCTTCCTCTATTG
ATGTTACACCTGGACACCCCTTTTCTGGCATCCAGTTTTTAATCTTCAGTGGCATGTGAGATTCTCCGAA
ATTAATTAAAGCAATCACACAATTCTCTCGGATACCACCTCGGTTGAAACTGACAGGTGGTTTGTTACGC
ATGCTAATGCAAAGGAGCCTATATACCTTTGGCTCGGCTGCTGTAACAGGGAATATAAAGGGCAGCATAA
TTTAGGAGTTTAGTGAACTTGCAACATTTACTATTTTCCCTTCTTACGTAAATATTTTTCTTTTTAATTC
TAAATCAATCTTTTTCAATTTTTTGTTTGTATTCTTTTCTTGCTTAAATCTATAACTACAAAAAACACAT
ACATAAACTAAAAGAATTCAAAAATGAGGCAGGTTTGGTTCTCTTGGATTGTGGGATTGTTCCTATGTTT
TTTCAACGTGTCTTCTGCTGCGCCGGTGAACACCACCGATAGCACTGAGAACGTCATCAAGCCCTTCATG
CGCTTCAAGGTGCACATGGAGGGCTCAGTAAATGGTCATGAGTTCGAGATCGAGGGCGAGGGCGAGGGCA
AGCCCTACGAGGGCACCCAGACCGCCAAGCTGCAGGTGACCAAGGGCGGCCCCCTGCCCTTCGCCTGGGA
CATCCTGTCCCCCCAGTTCCAGTACGGCTCCAAGGTGTACGTGAAGCACCCCGCCGACATCCCCGACTAC
AAGAAGCTGTCCTTCCCCGAGGGCTTCAAGTGGGAGCGCGTGATGAACTTCGAGGACGGCGGCGTGGTGA
CCGTGACCCAGGACTCCTCCCTGCAGGACGGCACCTTCATCTACCACGTGAAGTTCATCGGCGTGAACTT
CCCCTCCGACGGCCCCGTAATGCAGAAGAAGACTCTGGGCTGGGAGCCCTCCACCGAGCGCCTGTACCCC
CGCGACGGCGTGCTGAAGGGCGAGATCCACAAGGCGCTGAAGCTGAAGGGCGGCGGCCACTACCTGGTGG
AGTTCAAGTCAATCTACATGGCCAAGAAGCCCGTGAAGCTGCCCGGCTACTACTACGTGGACTCCAAGCT
GGACATCACCTCCCACAACGAGGACTACACCGTGGTGGAGCAGTACGAGCGCGCCGAGGCCCGCCACCAC
CTGTTCCAGGGATCCTCTAGAGGAGTGCAGGTGGAAACCATCTCCCCAGGAGACGGGCGCACCTTCCCCA
AGCGCGGCCAGACCGTTGTGGTGCACTACACCGGGATGCTTGAAGATGGAAAGAAACTAGATTCCTCCCG
GGACAGAAACAAGCCCTTTAAGTTTATGCTAGGCAAGCAGGAGGTGATCCGAGGCTGGGAAGAAGGGGTT
GCCCAGATGAGTGTGGGTCAGAGAGCCAAACTGACTATATCTCCAGATTATGCCTATGGTGCCACTGGGC
ACCCAGGCGTTATCCCACCACATGCCACTCTCGTCTTCGATGTGGAGCTTCTAAAACTGGAATAAACTAG
AGTCATCATGTAATTAGTTATGTCACGCTTACATTCACGCCCTCCCCCCACATCCGCTCTAACCGAAAAG
GAAGGAGTTAGACAACCTGAAGTCTAGGTCCCTATTTATTTTTTTATAGTTATGTTAGTATTAAGAACGT
TATTTATATTTCAAATTTTTCTTTTTTTTCTGTACAGACGCGTGTACGCATGTAACATTATACTGAAAAC
CTTGCTTGAGAAGGTTTTGGGACGCTCGAAGGCTTTAATTTGCAAGCTTGGCGTAATCATGGTCATAGCT
GTTTCCTGTGTGAAATTGTTATCCGCTCACAATTCCACACAACATACGAGCCGGAAGCATAAAGTGTAAA
GCCTGGGGTGCCTAATGAGTGAGCTAACTCACATTAATTGCGTTGCGCTCACTGCCCGCTTTCCAGTCGG
GAAACCTGTCGTGCCAGCTGCATTAATGAATCGGCCAACGCGCGGGGAGAGGCGGTTTGCGTATTGGGCG
CTCTTCCGCTTCCTCGCTCACTGACTCGCTGCGCTCGGTCGTTCGGCTGCGGCGAGCGGTATCAGCTCAC
TCAAAGGCGGTAATACGGTTATCCACAGAATCAGGGGATAACGCAGGAAAGAACATGTGAGCAAAAGGCC
AGCAAAAGGCCAGGAACCGTAAAAAGGCCGCGTTGCTGGCGTTTTTCCATAGGCTCCGCCCCCCTGACGA
GCATCACAAAAATCGACGCTCAAGTCAGAGGTGGCGAAACCCGACAGGACTATAAAGATACCAGGCGTTT
CCCCCTGGAAGCTCCCTCGTGCGCTCTCCTGTTCCGACCCTGCCGCTTACCGGATACCTGTCCGCCTTTC
TCCCTTCGGGAAGCGTGGCGCTTTCTCATAGCTCACGCTGTAGGTATCTCAGTTCGGTGTAGGTCGTTCG
CTCCAAGCTGGGCTGTGTGCACGAACCCCCCGTTCAGCCCGACCGCTGCGCCTTATCCGGTAACTATCGT
CTTGAGTCCAACCCGGTAAGACACGACTTATCGCCACTGGCAGCAGCCACTGGTAACAGGATTAGCAGAG
CGAGGTATGTAGGCGGTGCTACAGAGTTCTTGAAGTGGTGGCCTAACTACGGCTACACTAGAAGAACAGT
ATTTGGTATCTGCGCTCTGCTGAAGCCAGTTACCTTCGGAAAAAGAGTTGGTAGCTCTTGATCCGGCAAA
CAAACCACCGCTGGTAGCGGTGGTTTTTTTGTTTGCAAGCAGCAGATTACGCGCAGAAAAAAAGGATCTC
AAGAAGATCCTTTGATCTTTTCTACGGGGTCTGACGCTCAGTGGAACGAAAACTCACGTTAAGGGATTTT
GGTCATGAGATTATCAAAAAGGATCTTCACCTAGATCCTTTTAAATTAAAAATGAAGTTTTAAATCAATC
TAAAGTATATATGAGTAAACTTGGTCTGACAGTTACCAATGCTTAATCAGTGAGGCACCTATCTCAGCGA
TCTGTCTATTTCGTTCATCCATAGTTGCCTGACTCCCCGTCGTGTAGATAACTACGATACGGGAGGGCTT
ACCATCTGGCCCCAGTGCTGCAATGATACCGCGAGACCCACGCTCACCGGCTCCAGATTTATCAGCAATA
AACCAGCCAGCCGGAAGGGCCGAGCGCAGAAGTGGTCCTGCAACTTTATCCGCCTCCATCCAGTCTATTA
ATTGTTGCCGGGAAGCTAGAGTAAGTAGTTCGCCAGTTAATAGTTTGCGCAACGTTGTTGCCATTGCTAC
AGGCATCGTGGTGTCACGCTCGTCGTTTGGTATGGCTTCATTCAGCTCCGGTTCCCAACGATCAAGGCGA
GTTACATGATCCCCCATGTTGTGCAAAAAAGCGGTTAGCTCCTTCGGTCCTCCGATCGTTGTCAGAAGTA
AGTTGGCCGCAGTGTTATCACTCATGGTTATGGCAGCACTGCATAATTCTCTTACTGTCATGCCATCCGT
AAGATGCTTTTCTGTGACTGGTGAGTACTCAACCAAGTCATTCTGAGAATAGTGTATGCGGCGACCGAGT
TGCTCTTGCCCGGCGTCAATACGGGATAATACCGCGCCACATAGCAGAACTTTAAAAGTGCTCATCATTG
GAAAACGTTCTTCGGGGCGAAAACTCTCAAGGATCTTACCGCTGTTGAGATCCAGTTCGATGTAACCCAC
TCGTGCACCCAACTGATCTTCAGCATCTTTTACTTTCACCAGCGTTTCTGGGTGAGCAAAAACAGGAAGG
CAAAATGCCGCAAAAAAGGGAATAAGGGCGACACGGAAATGTTGAATACTCATACTCTTCCTTTTTCAAT
ATTATTGAAGCATTTATCAGGGTTATTGTCTCATGAGCGGATACATATTTGAATGTATTTAGAAAAATAA
ACAAATAGGGGTTCCGCGCACATTTCCCCGAAAAGTGCCACCTGACGTCTAAGAAACCATTATTATCATG
ACATTAACCTATAAAAATAGGCGTATCACGAGGCCAACTGTGGGAATACTCAGGTATCGTAAGATGCAAG
AGTTCGAATCTCTTAGCAACCATTATTTTTTTCCTCAACATAACGAGAACACACAGGGGCGCTATCGCAC
AGAATCAAATTCGATGACTGGAAATTTTTTGTTAATTTCAGAGGTCGCCTGACGCATATACCTTTTTCAA
CTGAAAAATTGGGAGAAAAAGGAAAGGTGAGAGCGCCGGAACCGGCTTTTCATATAGAATAGAGAAGCGT
TCATGACTAAATGCTTGCATCACAATACTTGAAGTTGACAATATTATTTAAGGACCTATTGTTTTTTCCA
ATAGGTGGTTAGCAATCGTCTTACTTTCTAACTTTTCTTACCTTTTACATTTCAGCAATATATATATATA
TTTCAAGGATATACCATTCTAATGTCTGCCCCTAAGAAGATCGTCGTTTTGCCAGGTGACCACGTTGGTC
AAGAAATCACAGCCGAAGCCATTAAGGTTCTTAAAGCTATTTCTGATGTTCGTTCCAATGTCAAGTTCGA
TTTCGAAAATCATTTAATTGGTGGTGCTGCTATCGATGCTACAGGTGTTCCACTTCCAGATGAGGCGCTG
GAAGCCTCCAAGAAGGCTGATGCCGTTTTGTTAGGTGCTGTGGGTGGTCCTAAATGGGGTACAGGTAGTG
TTAGACCTGAACAAGGTTTACTAAAAATCCGTAAAGAACTTCAATTGTACGCCAACTTAAGACCATGTAA
CTTTGCATCCGACTCTCTTTTAGACTTATCTCCAATCAAGCCACAATTTGCTAAAGGTACTGACTTCGTT
GTTGTCAGAGAATTAGTGGGAGGTATTTACTTTGGTAAGAGAAAGGAAGACGATGGTGATGGTGTCGCTT
GGGATAGTGAACAATACACCGTTCCAGAAGTGCAAAGAATCACAAGAATGGCCGCTTTCATGGCCCTACA
ACATGAGCCACCATTGCCTATTTGGTCCTTGGATAAAGCTAATGTTTTGGCCTCTTCAAGATTATGGAGA
AAAACTGTGGAGGAAACCATCAAGAACGAATTTCCTACATTGAAGGTTCAACATCAATTGATTGATTCTG
CCGCCATGATCCTAGTTAAGAACCCAACCCACCTAAATGGTATTATAATCACCAGCAACATGTTTGGTGA
TATCATCTCCGATGAAGCCTCCGTTATCCCAGGTTCCTTGGGTTTGTTGCCATCTGCGTCCTTGGCCTCT
TTGCCAGACAAGAACACCGCATTTGGTTTGTACGAACCATGCCACGGTTCTGCTCCAGATTTGCCAAAGA
ATAAGGTCAACCCTATCGCCACTATCTTGTCTGCTGCAATGATGTTGAAATTGTCATTGAACTTGCCTGA
AGAAGGTAAGGCCATTGAAGATGCAGTTAAAAAGGTTTTGGATGCAGGTATCAGAACTGGTGATTTAGGT
GGTTCCAACAGTACCACCGAAGTCGGTGATGCTGTCGCCGAAGAAGTTAAGAAAATCCTTGCTTAAAAAG
ATTCTCTTTTTTTATGATATTTGTACATAAACTTTATAAATGAAATTCATAATAGAAACGACACGAAATT
ACAAAATGGAATATGTTCATAGGGTAGGCCCTTTCGTCTCGCGCGTTTC
